>Addgene plasmid #45461 | piRFP720-N1 | addgene full sequence | sequence record 313644 | Addgene NGS Result
CGTTACATAACTTACGGTAAATGGCCCGCCTGGCTGACCGCCCAACGACCCCCGCCCATTGACGTCAATA
ATGACGTATGTTCCCATAGTAACGCCAATAGGGACTTTCCATTGACGTCAATGGGTGGAGTATTTACGGT
AAACTGCCCACTTGGCAGTACATCAAGTGTATCATATGCCAAGTACGCCCCCTATTGACGTCAATGACGG
TAAATGGCCCGCCTGGCATTATGCCCAGTACATGACCTTATGGGACTTTCCTACTTGGCAGTACATCTAC
GTATTAGTCATCGCTATTACCATGGTGATGCGGTTTTGGCAGTACATCAATGGGCGTGGATAGCGGTTTG
ACTCACGGGGATTTCCAAGTCTCCACCCCATTGACGTCAATGGGAGTTTGTTTTGGCACCAAAATCAACG
GGACTTTCCAAAATGTCGTAACAACTCCGCCCCATTGACGCAAATGGGCGGTAGGCGTGTACGGTGGGAG
GTCTATATAAGCAGAGCTGGTTTAGTGAACCGTCAGATCCGCTAGCGCTACCGGACTCAGATCTCGAGCT
CAAGCTTCGAATTCTGCAGTCGACGGTACCGCGGGCCCGGGATCCACCGGTCGCCACCATGGCGGAAGGA
TCCGTCGCCAGGCAGCCTGACCTCTTGACCTGCGACGATGAGCCGATCCATATCCCCGGTGCCATCCAAC
CGCATGGACTGCTGCTCGCCCTCGCCGCCGACATGACGATCGTTGCCGGCAGCGACAACCTTCCCGAACT
CACCGGACTGGCGATCGGCGCCCTGATCGGCCGCTCTGCGGCCGATGTCTTCGACTCGGAGACGCACAAC
CGTCTGACGATCGCCTTGGCCGAGCCCGGGGCGGCCGTCGGAGCACCGATCACTGTCGGCTTCACGATGC
GAAAGGACGCAGGCTTCATCGGCTCCTGGCATCGCCATGATCAGCTCATCTTCCTCGAGCTCGAGCCTCC
CCAGCGGGACGTCGCCGAGCCGCAGGCGTTCTTCCGCCGCACCAACAGCGCCATCCGCCGCCTGCAGGCC
GCCGAAACCTTGGAAAGCGCCTGCGCCGCCGCGGCGCAAGAGGTGCGGAAGATTACCGGCTTCGATCGGG
TGATGATCTATCGCTTCGCCTCCGACTTCAGCGGGTCCGTGATCGCAGAGGATCGGTGCGCCGAGGTCGA
GTCAAAACTAGGCCTGCACTATCCTGCCTCATTCATCCCGGCGCAGGCCCGTCGGCTCTATACCATCAAC
CCGGTACGGATCATTCCCGATATCAATTATCGGCCGGTGCCGGTCACCCCAGACCTCAATCCGGTCACCG
GGCGGCCGATTGATCTTAGCTTCGCCATCCTGCGCAGCGTCTCGCCCAACCATCTGGAGTTCATGCGCAA
CATAGGCATGCACGGCACGATGTCGATCTCGATTTTGCGCGGCGAGCGACTGTGGGGATTGATCGTTTGC
CATCACCGAACGCCGTACTACGTCGATCTCGATGGCCGCCAAGCCTGCGAGCTAGTCGCCCAGGTTCTGG
CCTGGCAGATCGGCGTGATGGAAGAGTAAGCGGCCGCGACTCTAGATCATAATCAGCCATACCACATTTG
TAGAGGTTTTACTTGCTTTAAAAAACCTCCCACACCTCCCCCTGAACCTGAAACATAAAATGAATGCAAT
TGTTGTTGTTAACTTGTTTATTGCAGCTTATAATGGTTACAAATAAAGCAATAGCATCACAAATTTCACA
AATAAAGCATTTTTTTCACTGCATTCTAGTTGTGGTTTGTCCAAACTCATCAATGTATCTTAAGGCGTAA
ATTGTAAGCGTTAATATTTTGTTAAAATTCGCGTTAAATTTTTGTTAAATCAGCTCATTTTTTAACCAAT
AGGCCGAAATCGGCAAAATCCCTTATAAATCAAAAGAATAGACCGAGATAGGGT
[37 nt withheld, positions 1945-1981]
AAAGAACGTGGACTCCAACGTCAAAGG
[49 nt withheld, positions 2009-2057]
T
[91 nt withheld, positions 2059-2149]
G
[124 nt withheld, positions 2151-2274]
CAGGTGGCACTTTTCGGGGAAATGTGCGCGGAACCCCTATTTGTTTATTTTTCTAAATACATTCAAATAT
GTATCCGCTCATGAGACAATAACCCTGATAAATGCTTCAATAATATTGAAAAAGGAAGAGTCCTGAGGCG
GAAAGAACCAGCTGTGGAATGTGTGTCAGTTAGGGTGTGGAAAGTCCCCAGGCTCCCCAGCAGGCAGAAG
TATGCAAAGCATGCATCTCAATTAGTCAGCAACCAGGTGTGGAAAGTCCCCAGGCTCCCCAGCAGGCAGA
AGTATGCAAAGCATGCATCTCAATTAGTCAGCAACCATAGTCCCGCCCCTAACTCCGCCCATCCCGCCCC
TAACTCCGCCCAGTTCCGCCCATTCTCCGCCCCATGGCTGACTAATTTTTTTTATTTATGCAGAGGCCGA
GGCCGCCTCGGCCTCTGAGCTATTCCAGAAGTAGTGAGGAGGCTTTTTTGGAGGCCTAGGCTTTTGCAAA
GATCGATCAAGAGACAGGATGAGGATCGTTTCGCATGATTGAACAAGATGGATTGCACGCAGGTTCTCCG
GCCGCTTGGGTGGAGAGGCTATTCGGCTATGACTGGGCACAACAGACAATCGGCTGCTCTGATGCCGCCG
TGTTCCGGCTGTCAGCGCAGGGGCGCCCGGTTCTTTTTGTCAAGACCGACCTGTCCGGTGCCCTGAATGA
ACTGCAAGACGAGGCAGCGCGGCTATCGTGGCTGGCCACGACGGGCGTTCCTTGCGCAGCTGTGCTCGAC
GTTGTCACTGAAGCGGGAAGGGACTGGCTGCTATTGGGCGAAGTGCCGGGGCAGGATCTCCTGTCATCTC
ACCTTGCTCCTGCCGAGAAAGTATCCATCATGGCTGATGCAATGCGGCGGCTGCATACGCTTGATCCGGC
TACCTGCCCATTCGACCACCAAGCGAAACATCGCATCGAGCGAGCACGTACTCGGATGGAAGCCGGTCTT
GTCGATCAGGATGATCTGGACGAAGAGCATCAGGGGCTCGCGCCAGCCGAACTGTTCGCCAGGCTCAAGG
CGAGCATGCCCGACGGCGAGGATCTCGTCGTGACCCATGGCGATGCCTGCTTGCCGAATATCATGGTGGA
AAATGGCCGCTTTTCTGGATTCATCGACTGTGGCCGGCTGGGTGTGGCGGACCGCTATCAGGACATAGCG
TTGGCTACCCGTGATATTGCTGAAGAGCTTGGCGGCGAATGGGCTGACCGCTTCCTCGTGCTTTACGGTA
TCGCCGCTCCCGATTCGCAGCGCATCGCCTTCTATCGCCTTCTTGACGAGTTCTTCTGAGCGGGACTCTG
GGGTTCGAAATGACCGACCAAGCGACGCCCAACCTGCCATCACGAGATTTCGATTCCACCGCCGCCTTCT
ATGAAAGGTTGGGCTTCGGAATCGTTTTCCGGGACGCCGGCTGGATGATCCTCCAGCGCGGGGATCTCAT
GCTGGAGTTCTTCGCCCACCCTAGGGGGAGGCTAACTGAAACACGGAAGGAGACAATACCGGAAGGAACC
CGCGCTATGACGGCAATAAAAAGACAGAATAAAACGCACGGTGTTGGGTCGTTTGTTCATAAACGCGGGG
TTCGGTCCCAGGGCTGGCACTCTGTCGATACCCCACCGAGACCCCATTGGGGCCAATACGCCCGCGTTTC
TTCCTTTTCCCCACCCCACCCCCCAAGTTCGGGTGAAGGCCCAGGGCTCGCAGCCAACGTCGGGGCGGCA
GGCCCTGCCATAGCCTCAGGTTACTCATATATACTTTAGATTGATTTAAAACTTCATTTTTAATTTAAAA
GGATCTAGGTGAAGATCCTTTTTGATAATCTCATGACCAAAATCCCTTAACGTGAGTTTTCGTTCCACTG
AGCGTCAGACCCCGTAGAAAAGATCAAAGGATCTTCTTGAGATCCTTTTTTTCTGCGCGTAATCTGCTGC
TTGCAAACAAAAAAACCACCGCTACCAGCGGTGGTTTGTTTGCCGGATCAAGAGCTACCAACTCTTTTTC
CGAAGGTAACTGGCTTCAGCAGAGCGCAGATACCAAATACTGTTCTTCTAGTGTAGCCGTAGTTAGGCCA
CCACTTCAAGAACTCTGTAGCACCGCCTACATACCTCGCTCTGCTAATCCTGTTACCAGTGGCTGCTGCC
AGTGGCGATAAGTCGTGTCTTACCGGGTTGGACTCAAGACGATAGTTACCGGATAAGGCGCAGCGGTCGG
GCTGAACGGGGGGTTCGTGCACACAGCCCAGCTTGGAGCGAACGACCTACACCGAACTGAGATACCTACA
GCGTGAGCTATGAGAAAGCGCCACGCTTCCCGAAGGGAGAAAGGCGGACAGGTATCCGGTAAGCGGCAGG
GTCGGAACAGGAGAGCGCACGAGGGAGCTTCCAGGGGGAAACGCCTGGTATCTTTATAGTCCTGTCGGGT
TTCGCCACCTCTGACTTGAGCGTCGATTTTTGTGATGCTCGTCAGGGGGGCGGAGCCTATGGAAAAACGC
CAGCAACGCGGCCTTTTTACGGTTCCTGGCCTTTTGCTGGCCTTTTGCTCACATGTTCTTTCCTGCGTTA
TCCCCTGATTCTGTGGATAACCGTATTACCGCCATGCATTAGTTATTAATAGTAATCAATTACGGGGTCA
TTAGTTCATAGCCCATATATGGAGTTCCG
Features (pLannotate 1.2.2; 15 found; start..end, strand, type, name):
      1..304     +  enhancer       CMV enhancer: human cytomegalovirus immediate early enhancer
    305..508     +  promoter       CMV promoter: human cytomegalovirus (CMV) immediate early promoter
    531..611     +  misc_feature   MCS: multiple cloning site
    619..1566    +  CDS            iRFP720: iRFP720 is a basic (constitutively fluorescent) near ir fluorescent protein published in 2013, derived from Rhodopseudomonas palustris. It has low acid sensitivity. It requires the cofactor biliverdin for fluorescence.
   1585..1668    +  CDS            large T antigen (fragment): large T antigen from SV40 (simian virus 40)
   1691..1812    +  polyA_signal   SV40 poly(A) signal: SV40 polyadenylation signal
   1846..2274    -  rep_origin     f1 ori (sequence partly withheld): f1 bacteriophage origin of replication; arrow indicates direction of (+) strand synthesis
   2301..2405    +  promoter       AmpR promoter: bla
   2407..2764    +  promoter       SV40 promoter: SV40 enhancer and early promoter
   2799..3593    +  CDS            NeoR/KanR: aminoglycoside phosphotransferase from Tn5; aph(3')-II (or nptII); confers resistance to neomycin, kanamycin, and G418 (Geneticin®)
   3614..3766    +  CDS            ble (fragment): BLE_KLEPN - Experimental evidence at protein level: Swiss-Prot protein existence level 1. Binding protein with a strong affinity to the bleomycin family of antibiotics. Binds to CL990; an antimitotic-antibiotic compound. From Klebsiella pneumoniae.
   3825..3872    +  polyA_signal   HSV TK poly(A) signal: herpes simplex virus thymidine kinase polyadenylation signal (Cole and Stacy, 1985)
   3963..3979    -  polyA_signal   bGH poly(A) signal (fragment): bovine growth hormone polyadenylation signal
   4201..4789    +  rep_origin     ori: high-copy-number ColE1/pMB1/pBR322/pUC origin of replication
   4904..4963    +  enhancer       CMV enhancer (fragment): human cytomegalovirus immediate early enhancer
