[The description below was written by a language model from this plasmid's Addgene catalogue record, the feature table of its GenBank file and pLannotate feature annotations shown in this document.]
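Description:
piRFP720-N1 is a mammalian expression plasmid of about 5 kb built on the Clontech N1-type backbone. It carries the near-infrared fluorescent protein iRFP720 in the position normally occupied by the fluorescent protein in that vector family. In E. coli it is maintained at high copy from a pUC/ColE1-type origin and selected with kanamycin. An f1 origin is also present, which allows single-stranded DNA production. A single Tn5 NeoR/KanR gene serves both hosts. A bacterial promoter drives it for kanamycin resistance, and the SV40 enhancer/early promoter drives it in mammalian cells for G418 selection of stable lines, with an HSV TK polyadenylation signal downstream. The short large T antigen, ble and bGH poly(A) fragments called in the automated annotation are most likely residual backbone sequence or partial matches rather than functional elements.

The expression cassette consists of the human CMV immediate-early enhancer and promoter, a multiple cloning site, the iRFP720 coding sequence inserted between AgeI and NotI (both sites retained), and an SV40 poly(A) signal. With the cloning site upstream of the reporter, a gene of interest can be inserted in frame to give a fusion carrying iRFP720 at its C-terminus, or the plasmid can be used as is to express the free protein. iRFP720 is an engineered derivative of the Rhodopseudomonas palustris bacteriophytochrome RpBphP2 with fifteen listed amino-acid substitutions. It needs biliverdin as a chromophore to fluoresce and is described as having low acid sensitivity. The associated work concerns multicolor near-infrared imaging in vivo. The separate GenBank record held for this plasmid covers only a 941 bp unannotated portion, so the feature details here come from the full-sequence annotation.
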