Addgene plasmid #45461: piRFP720-N1
Depositing lab: Vladislav Verkhusha. Publication: Near-infrared fluorescent proteins for multicolor in vivo imaging. Shcherbakova DM, Verkhusha VV. Nat Methods. 2013 Jun 16. doi: 10.1038/nmeth.2521. PubMed 23770755.
Backbone
  Vector backbone: pN1
  Backbone manufacturer: Clontech
  Backbone size w/o insert (bp): 4012
  Total vector size (bp): 4963
  Vector type: Mammalian Expression
  Selectable markers: Neomycin (select with G418)
Growth in bacteria
  Bacterial resistance: Kanamycin, 50 μg/mL
  Growth temperature: 37°C
  Growth strain: DH5alpha
  Copy number: High Copy
Gene/Insert
  Gene/Insert name: iRFP720
  Species: Rhodopseudomonas palustris
  Insert size (bp): 951
  Mutation: T2A, S13L, A92T, V104T, V114I, E161K, E180S, Y193K, F198Y, D202F, V254N, Y258F, A283V, K288T, N290Y relative to RpBphP2
  GenBank ID: KC991145
  Promoter: CMV
  Cloning method: Restriction Enzyme; 5′ cloning site AgeI (not destroyed); 3′ cloning site NotI (not destroyed)
  Sequencing primers: 5′ CMV-F; 3′ SV40pA-R
Terms and licenses: Academic/Nonprofit Terms; Industry Terms: Not Available to Industry
Depositor comments: For more information on in vivo imaging, please see: https://www.addgene.org/fluorescent_proteins/in_vivo/
How to cite: piRFP720-N1 was a gift from Vladislav Verkhusha (Addgene plasmid # 45461 ; http://n2t.net/addgene:45461 ; RRID:Addgene_45461)
