LOCUS       Exported 941 bp ds-DNA linear SYN 20-MAY-2021
DEFINITION  synthetic linear DNA
ACCESSION   .
VERSION     .
KEYWORDS    piRFP720-N1
SOURCE      synthetic DNA construct
  ORGANISM  synthetic DNA construct
REFERENCE   1 (bases 1 to 941)
  AUTHORS   Shcherbakova DM, Verkhusha VV
  TITLE     Near-infrared fluorescent proteins for multicolor in vivo imaging.
  JOURNAL   Nat Methods. 2013 Jun 16. doi: 10.1038/nmeth.2521.
  PUBMED    23770755
REFERENCE   2 (bases 1 to 941)
  AUTHORS   .
  TITLE     Direct Submission
  JOURNAL   Exported May 20, 2021 from SnapGene Server 1.1.58
            http://www.snapgene.com
FEATURES             Location/Qualifiers
     source          1..941
                     /organism="synthetic DNA construct"
                     /mol_type="other DNA"
ORIGIN
        1 agctgcaata aacaagttaa caacaacaat tgcattcatt ttatgtttca ggttcagggg
       61 gaggtgtggg aggtttttta aagcaagtaa aacctctaca aatgtggtat ggctgattat
      121 gatctagagt cgcggccgct tactcttcca tcacgccgat ctgccaggcc agaacctggg
      181 cgactagctc gcaggcttgg cggccatcga gatcgacgta gtacggcgtt cggtgatggc
      241 aaacgatcaa tccccacagt cgctcgccgc gcaaaatcga gatcgacatc gtgccgtgca
      301 tgcctatgtt gcgcatgaac tccagatggt tgggcgagac gctgcgcagg atggcgaagc
      361 taagatcaat cggccgcccg gtgaccggat tgaggtctgg ggtgaccggc accggccgat
      421 aattgatatc gggaatgatc cgtaccgggt tgatggtata gagccgacgg gcctgcgccg
      481 ggatgaatga ggcaggatag tgcaggccta gttttgactc gacctcggcg caccgatcct
      541 ctgcgatcac ggacccgctg aagtcggagg cgaagcgata gatcatcacc cgatcgaagc
      601 cggtaatctt ccgcacctct tgcgccgcgg cggcgcaggc gctttccaag gtttcggcgg
      661 cctgcaggcg gcggatggcg ctgttggtgc ggcggaagaa cgcctgcggc tcggcgacgt
      721 cccgctgggg aggctcgagc tcgaggaaga tgagctgatc atggcgatgc caggagccga
      781 tgaagcctgc gtcctttcgc atcgtgaagc cgacagtgat cggtgctccg acggccgccc
      841 cgggctcggc caaggcgatc gtcagacggt tgtgcgtctc cgagtcgaag acatcggccg
      901 cagagcggcc gatcagggcg ccgatcgcca gtccggtgag t
//
