>Addgene plasmid #45461 | piRFP720-N1 | addgene partial sequence | sequence record 132850 | CMV-F 5'-CGCAAATGGGCGGTAGGCGTG-3'
CCGTCAGATCCGCTAGCGCTACCGGACTCAGATCTCGAGCTCAAGCTTCGAATTCTGCAGTCGACGGTAC
CGCGGGCCCGGGATCCACCGGTCGCCACCATGGCGGAAGGATCCGTCGCCAGGCAGCCTGACCTCTTGAC
CTGCGACGATGAGCCGATCCATATCCCCGGTGCCATCCAACCGCATGGACTGCTGCTCGCCCTCGCCGCC
GACATGACGATCGTTGCCGGCAGCGACAACCTTCCCGAACTCACCGGACTGGCGATCGGCGCCCTGATCG
GCCGCTCTGCGGCCGATGTCTTCGACTCGGAGACGCACAACCGTCTGACGATCGCCTTGGCCGAGCCCGG
GGCGGCCGTCGGAGCACCGATCACTGTCGGCTTCACGATGCGAAAGGACGCAGGCTTCATCGGCTCCTGG
CATCGCCATGATCAGCTCATCTTCCTCGAGCTCGAGCCTCCCCAGCGGGACGTCGCCGAGCCGCAGGCGT
TCTTCCGCCGCACCAACAGCGCCATCCGCCGCCTGCAGGCCGCCGAAACCTTGGAAAGCGCCTGCGCCGC
CGCGGCGCAAGAGGTGCGGAAGATTACCGGCTTCGATCGGGTGATGATCTATCGCTTCGCCTCCGACTTC
AGCGGGTCCGTGATCGCAGAGGATCGGTGCGCCGAGGTCGAGTCAAAACTAGGCCTGCACTATCCTGCCT
CATTCATCCCGGCGCAGGCCCGTCGGCTCTATACCATCAACCCGGTACGGATCATTCCCGATATCAATTA
TCGGCCGGTGCCGGTCACC
