>Addgene plasmid #45461 | piRFP720-N1 | addgene partial sequence | sequence record 132853 | AmpSeq-F 5'-ctcatgagcggatacatatttgaa-3'
CGCGCACATTTCCCCGAAAAGTGCCACCTG
[124 nt withheld, positions 31-154]
C
[91 nt withheld, positions 156-246]
A
[49 nt withheld, positions 248-296]
CCTTTGACGTTGGAGTCCACGTTCTTT
[37 nt withheld, positions 324-360]
ACCCTATCTCGGTCTATTCTTTTGATTTATAAGGGATTTTGCCGATTTCGGCCTATTGGTTAAAAAATGA
GCTGATTTAACAAAAATTTAACGCGAATTTTAACAAAATATTAACGCTTACAATTTACGCCTTAAGATAC
ATTGATGAGTTTGGACAAACCACAACTAGAATGCAGTGAAAAAAATGCTTTATTTGTGAAATTTGTGATG
CTATTGCTTTATTTGTAACCATTATAAGCTGCAATAAACAAGTTAACAACAACAATTGCATTCATTTTAT
GTTTCAGGTTCAGGGGGAGGTGTGGGAGGTTTTTTAAAGCAAGTAAAACCTCTACAAATGTGGTATGGCT
GATTATGATCTAGAGTCGCGGCCGCTTACTCTTCCATCACGCCGATCTGCCAGGCCAGAACCTG
